>Addgene plasmid #199783 | NO MS-Sensor (35) | addgene full sequence | sequence record 390524 | Addgene NGS Result
CACAGCTAACACCACGTCGTCCCTATCTGCTGCCCTAGGTCTATGAGTGGTTGCTGGATAACTTTACGGG
CATGCATAAGGCTCGTATAATATATTCAGGGAGACCACAACGGTTTCCCTCTACAAATAATTTTGTTTAA
CTTTGAATTCTTCACACAGGAAACCGGTACCATGAATATTCGTGATCTTGAGTACCTGGTGGCATTGGCT
GAACACCGCCATTTTCGGCGTGCGGCAGATTCCTGCCACGTTAGCCAGCCGACGCTTAGCGGGCAAATTC
GTAAGCTGGAAGATGAGCTGGGCGTGATGTTGCTGGAGCGGACCAGCCGTAAAGTGTTGTTCACCCAGGC
GGGAATGCTGCTGGTGGATCAGGCGCGTACCGTGCTGCGTGAGGTGAAAGTCCTTAAAGAGATGGCAAGC
CAGCAGGGCGAGACGATGTCCGGACCGCTGCACATTGGTTTGATTCCCACAGTTGGACCGTACCTGCTAC
CGCATATTATCCCTATGCTGCACCAGACCTTTCCAAAGCTGGAAATGTATCTGCATGAAGCACAGACCCA
CCAGTTACTGGCGCAACTGGACAGCGGCAAACTCGATTGCGTGATCCTCGCGCTGGTGAAAGAGAGCGAA
GCATTCATTGAAGTGCCGTTGTTTGATGAGCCAATGTTGCTGGCTATCTATGAAGATCACCCGTGGGCGA
ACCGCGAATGCGTACCGATGGCCGATCTGGCAGGGGAAAAACTGCTGATGCTGGAAGATGGTCACTGTTT
GCGCGATCAGGCAATGGGTTTCTGTTTTGAAGCCGGGGCGGATGAAGATACACACTTCCGCGCGACCAGC
CTGGAAACTCTGCGCAACATGGTGGCGGCAGGTAGCGGGATCACTTTACTGCCAGCGCTGGCTGTGCCGC
CGGAGCGCAAACGCGATGGGGTTGTTTATCTGCCGTGCATTAAGCCGGAACCACGCCGCACTATTGGCCT
GGTTTATCGTCCTGGCTCACCGCTGCGCAGCCGCTATGAGCAGCTGGCAGAGGCCATCCGCGCAAGAATG
GATGGCCATTTCGATAAAGTTTTAAAACAGGCGGTTTAACCCGGGGGATCCCATGGTACGCGTGCTAGAG
GCATCAAATAAAACGAAAGGCTCAGTCGAAAGACTGGGCCTTTCGTTTTATCTGTTGTTTGTCGGTGAAC
GCTCTCCTGAGTAGGACAAATCCGCCGCCCTAGACCTAGGGCCTAGGGTACGGGTTTTGCTGCCCGCAAA
CGGGCTGTTCTGGTGTTGCTAGTTTGTTATCAGAATCGCAGATCCGGCTTCAGCCGGTTTGCCGGCTGAA
AGCGCTATTTCTTCCAGAATTGCCATGATTTTTTCCCCACGGGAGGCGTCACTGGCTCCCGTGTTGTCGG
CAGCTTTGATTCGATAAGCAGCATCGCCTGTTTCAGGCTGTCTATGTGTGACTGTTGAGCTGTAACAAGT
TGTCTCAGGTGTTCAATTTCATGTTCTAGTTGCTTTGTTTTACTGGTTTCACCTGTTCTATTAGGTGTTA
CATGCTGTTCATCTGTTACATTGTCGATCTGTTCATGGTGAACAGCTTTGAATGCACCAAAAACTCGTAA
AAGCTCTGATGTATCTATCTTTTTTACACCGTTTTCATCTGTGCATATGGACAGTTTTCCCTTTGATATG
TAACGGTGAACAGTTGTTCTACTTTTGTTTGTTAGTCTTGATGCTTCACTGATAGATACAAGAGCCATAA
GAACCTCAGATCCTTCCGTATTTAGCCAGTATGTTCTCTAGTGTGGTTCGTTGTTTTTGCGTGAGCCATG
AGAACGAACCATTGAGATCATACTTACTTTGCATGTCACTCAAAAATTTTGCCTCAAAACTGGTGAGCTG
AATTTTTGCAGTTAAAGCATCGTGTAGTGTTTTTCTTAGTCCGTTATGTAGGTAGGAATCTGATGTAATG
GTTGTTGGTATTTTGTCACCATTCATTTTTATCTGGTTGTTCTCAAGTTCGGTTACGAGATCCATTTGTC
TATCTAGTTCAACTTGGAAAATCAACGTATCAGTCGGGCGGCCTCGCTTATCAACCACCAATTTCATATT
GCTGTAAGTGTTTAAATCTTTACTTATTGGTTTCAAAACCCATTGGTTAAGCCTTTTAAACTCATGGTAG
TTATTTTCAAGCATTAACATGAACTTAAATTCATCAAGGCTAATCTCTATATTTGCCTTGTGAGTTTTCT
TTTGTGTTAGTTCTTTTAATAACCACTCATAAATCCTCATAGAGTATTTGTTTTCAAAAGACTTAACATG
TTCCAGATTATATTTTATGAATTTTTTTAACTGGAAAAGATAAGGCAATATCTCTTCACTAAAAACTAAT
TCTAATTTTTCGCTTGAGAACTTGGCATAGTTTGTCCACTGGAAAATCTCAAAGCCTTTAACCAAAGGAT
TCCTGATTTCCACAGTTCTCGTCATCAGCTCTCTGGTTGCTTTAGCTAATACACCATAAGCATTTTCCCT
ACTGATGTTCATCATCTGAGCGTATTGGTTATAAGTGAACGATACCGTCCGTTCTTTCCTTGTAGGGTTT
TCAATCGTGGGGTTGAGTAGTGCCACACAGCATAAAATTAGCTTGGTTTCATGCTCCGTTAAGTCATAGC
GACTAATCGCTAGTTCATTTGCTTTGAAAACAACTAATTCAGACATACATCTCAATTGGTCTAGGTGATT
TTAATCACTATACCAATTGAGATGGGCTAGTCAATGATAATTACTAGTCCTTTTCCTTTGAGTTGTGGGT
ATCTGTAAATTCTGCTAGACCTTTGCTGGAAAACTTGTAAATTCTGCTAGACCCTCTGTAAATTCCGCTA
GACCTTTGTGTGTTTTTTTTGTTTATATTCAAGTGGTTATAATTTATAGAATAAAGAAAGAATAAAAAAA
GATAAAAAGAATAGATCCCAGCCCTGTGTATAACTCACTACTTTAGTCAGTTCCGCAGTATTACAAAAGG
ATGTCGCAAACGCTGTTTGCTCCTCTACAAAACAGACCTTAAAACCCTAAAGGCTTAAGTAGCACCCTCG
CAAGCTCGGGCAAATCGCTGAATATTCCTTTTGTCTCCGACCATCAGGCACCTGAGTCGCTGTCTTTTTC
GTGACATTCAGTTCGCTGCGCTCACGGCTCTGGCAGTGAATGGGGGTAAATGGCACTACAGGCGCCTTTT
ATGGATTCATGCAAGGAAACTACCCATAATACAAGAAAAGCCCGTCACGGGCTTCTCAGGGCGTTTTATG
GCGGGTCTGCTATGTGGTGCTATCTGACTTTTTGCTGTTCAGCAGTTCCTGCCCTCTGATTTTCCAGTCT
GACCACTTCGGATTATCCCGTGACAGGTCATTCAGACTGGCTAATGCACCCAGTAAGGCAGCGGTATCAT
CAACAGGCTTACCCGTCTTACTGTCCCTAGTACTAGTGCTTGGATTCTCACCAATAAAAAACGCCCGGCG
GCAACCGAGCGTTCTGAACAAATCCAGATGGAGTTCTGAGGTCATTACTGGATCTATCAACAGGAGTCCA
AGCGAGCTCGTAAACTTGGTCTGACAGTTACCAATGCTTAATCAGTGAGGCACCTATCTCAGCGATCTGT
CTATTTCGTTCATCCATAGTTGCCTGACTCCCCGTCGTGTAGATAACTACGATACGGGAGGGCTTACCAT
CTGGCCCCAGTGCTGCAATGATACCGCGAGACCCACGCTCACCGGCTCCAGATTTATCAGCAATAAACCA
GCCAGCCGGAAGGGCCGAGCGCAGAAGTGGTCCTGCAACTTTATCCGCCTCCATCCAGTCTATTAATTGT
TGCCGGGAAGCTAGAGTAAGTAGTTCGCCAGTTAATAGTTTGCGCAACGTTGTTGCCATTGCTACAGGCA
TCGTGGTGTCACGCTCGTCGTTTGGTATGGCTTCATTCAGCTCCGGTTCCCAACGATCAAGGCGAGTTAC
ATGATCCCCCATGTTGTGCAAAAAAGCGGTTAGCTCCTTCGGTCCTCCGATCGTTGTCAGAAGTAAGTTG
GCCGCAGTGTTATCACTCATGGTTATGGCAGCACTGCATAATTCTCTTACTGTCATGCCATCCGTAAGAT
GCTTTTCTGTGACTGGTGAGTACTCAACCAAGTCATTCTGAGAATAGTGTATGCGGCGACCGAGTTGCTC
TTGCCCGGCGTCAATACGGGATAATACCGCGCCACATAGCAGAACTTTAAAAGTGCTCATCATTGGAAAA
CGTTCTTCGGGGCGAAAACTCTCAAGGATCTTACCGCTGTTGAGATCCAGTTCGATGTAACCCACTCGTG
CACCCAACTGATCTTCAGCATCTTTTACTTTCACCAGCGTTTCTGGGTGAGCAAAAACAGGAAGGCAAAA
TGCCGCAAAAAAGGGAATAAGGGCGACACGGAAATGTTGAATACTCATACTCTTCCTTTTTCAATATTAT
TGAAGCATTTATCAGGGTTATTGTCTCATGAGCGGATACATATTTGAATGTATTTAGAAAAATAAACAAA
TAGGGGTTCCGCGCACATTTCCCCGAAAAGTGCCACCTGACGTCTGTGGCTTTTATGAAAATCACACAGT
GATCACAAATTTTAAACAGAGCACAAAATGCTGCCTCGAAATGAGGGCGGGAAAATAAGGTTATCAGCCT
TGTTTTCTCCCTCATTACTTGAAGGATATGAAGCTAAAACCCTTTTTTATAAAGCATTTGTCCGAATTCG
GACATAATCAAAAAAGCTTAATTAAGATCAATTTGATCTACATCTCTTTAACCAACAATATGTAAGATCT
CAACTACGGAAAAACTCATCTTTGCCTCACTGTCAATTTGACTATAGATATTGTCATATCGACCATTTGA
TTGATAGTCATTTTGACTACTCATTAATGGGCATAATTTTATTTATAGAGTAAAAACAATCAGATAAAAA
ACTGGCACGCAATCTGCAATTAGCAAGACATCTTTTTAGAACACGATTAAAGAGGAGAAGGTACCATGAG
AGCCCTGGTAGTCATCCGCCTGTCCCGCGTCACCGATGCTACGACTTCACCGGAGCGTCAGCTGGAGTCT
TGCCAGCAGCTCTGCGCCCAGCGCGGCTGGGACGTCGTCGGGGTAGCGGAGGATCTGGACGTCTCCGGGG
CGGTCGATCCGTTCGACCGGAAGCGCAGACCGAACCTGGCCCGGTGGCTAGCGTTCGAGGAGCAACCGTT
CGACGTGATCGTGGCGTACCGGGTAGACCGGTTGACCCGATCGATCCGGCATCTGCAGCAGCTGGTCCAC
TGGGCCGAGGACCACAAGAAGCTGGTCGTCTCCGCGACCGAAGCGCACTTCGATACGACGACGCCGTTTG
CGGCGGTCGTCATCGCGCTTATGGGAACGGTGGCGCAGATGGAATTAGAAGCGATCAAAGAGCGGAACCG
TTCGGCTGCGCATTTCAATATCCGCGCCGGGAAATACCGAGGATCCCTGCCGCCGTGGGGATACCTGCCT
ACGCGCGTGGACGGGGAGTGGCGGCTGGTGCCGGACCCTGTGCAGCGAGAGCGCATCCTCGAGGTGTATC
ACCGCGTCGTCGACAACCACGAGCCGCTGCACCTGGTGGCCCACGACCTGAACCGGCGTGGTGTCCTGTC
GCCGAAGGACTACTTCGCGCAGCTGCAAGGCCGCGAGCCGCAGGGCCGGGAGTGGTCGGCTACCGCGCTG
AAGCGATCGATGATCTCCGAGGCGATGCTCGGGTACGCGACTCTGAACGGTAAGACCGTCCGAGACGACG
ACGGAGCCCCGCTGGTGCGGGCTGAGCCGATCCTGACCCGTGAGCAGCTGGAGGCGCTGCGCGCCGAGCT
CGTGAAGACCTCCCGGGCGAAGCCCGCGGTGTCTACCCCGTCGCTGCTGCTGCGGGTGTTGTTCTGTGCG
GTGTGCGGGGAGCCCGCGTACAAGTTCGCCGGGGGAGGACGTAAGCACCCGCGCTACCGCTGCCGCTCGA
TGGGGTTCCCGAAGCACTGCGGGAACGGCACGGTGGCGATGGCCGAGTGGGACGCGTTCTGCGAGGAGCA
GGTGCTGGATCTGCTCGGGGACGCGGAGCGTCTGGAGAAAGTCTGGGTAGCCGGCTCGGACTCCGCGGTC
GAACTCGCGGAGGTGAACGCGGAGCTGGTGGACCTGACGTCGCTGATCGGCTCCCCGGCCTACCGGGCCG
GCTCTCCGCAGCGAGAAGCACTGGATGCCCGTATTGCGGCGCTGGCCGCGCGGCAAGAGGAGCTGGAGGG
TCTAGAGGCTCGCCCGTCTGGCTGGGAGTGGCGCGAGACCGGGCAGCGGTTCGGGGACTGGTGGCGGGAG
CAGGACACCGCGGCAAAGAACACCTGGCTTCGGTCGATGAACGTTCGGCTGACGTTCGACGTCCGCGGCG
GGCTGACTCGCACGATCGACTTCGGGGATCTGCAGGAGTACGAGCAGCATCTCAGGCTCGGCAGCGTGGT
CGAACGGCTACACACCGGGATGTCGAGGCCTGCAGCAAACGACGAAAACTACGCTGCAGCAGTTTAGACA
CATGGCATGGATGAACTATACAAATAACCCGGGGGATCCCATGGTACGCGTGCTAGAGGCATCAAATAAA
ACGAAAGGCTCAGTCGAAAGACTGGGCCTTTCGTTTTATCTGTTGTTTGTCGGTGAACGCTCTCCTGAGT
AGGACAAATCCGCCGCCCTAGACCTAG
Features (pLannotate 1.2.2; 11 found; start..end, strand, type, name):
    172..1086    +  CDS            oxyR: OXYR_ECOLI - Also known as momR, mor. Experimental evidence at protein level: Swiss-Prot protein existence level 1. Hydrogen peroxide sensor. Activates the expression of a regulon of hydrogen peroxide-inducible genes such as katG, gor, ahpC, ahpF, oxyS (a regulatory RNA), dps, fur and grxA. OxyR expression is negatively autoregulated by binding to a 43 bp region upstream of its own coding sequence. OxyR is inactivated by reduction of its essential disulfide bond by the product of GrxA, itself positively regulated by OxyR. Has also a positive regulatory effect on the production of surface prote
   1125..1211    +  terminator     rrnB T1 terminator: Escherichia coli rrnB; transcription terminator T1 from the E. coli rrnB gene
   1756..2706    -  CDS            Rep101: RepA protein needed for replication with the pSC101 origin; rep101
   2754..2976    -  rep_origin     pSC101 ori: low-copy replication origin that requires the Rep101 protein
   3474..3568    -  terminator     lambda t0 terminator: transcription terminator from phage lambda
   3598..4458    -  CDS            AmpR: β-lactamase; bla; confers resistance to ampicillin, carbenicillin, and related antibiotics
   4459..4563    -  promoter       AmpR promoter: bla
   6545..6565    +  CDS            ssrA tag (LVA) (fragment): C-terminal peptide that mediates degradation in bacteria through the ClpXP and ClpAP proteases (McGinness et al., 2006) mutant LVA variant that confers accelerated degradation under some conditions (Andersen et al., 1998)
   6578..6607    +  CDS            ecliptic pHluorin (fragment): pH-sensitive mutant of green fluorescent protein (Miesenböck et al., 1998) responds to a drop in pH with a gradual loss (eclipsing) of excitation at 475 nm, accompanied by a reduction of excitation at 395 nm
   6643..6729    +  terminator     rrnB T1 terminator: Escherichia coli rrnB; transcription terminator T1 from the E. coli rrnB gene
   6738..62      +  CDS            sspB (fragment) (across the origin): SSPB_ECOLI - Experimental evidence at protein level: Swiss-Prot protein existence level 1. Also stimulates degradation of the N-terminus of RseA (residues 1-108, alone or in complex with sigma-E) by ClpX-ClpP in a non-ssrA-mediated fashion. From Escherichia coli (strain K12).
