[The description below was written by a language model from this plasmid's Addgene catalogue record and pLannotate feature annotations shown in this document.]
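Description:
NO MS-Sensor (35) is a bacterial synthetic-biology plasmid built by Gibson assembly on the pZS2 backbone and described in the catalogue simply as a synthetic gene circuit. It replicates through the pSC101 origin together with its required Rep101 (RepA) initiator protein, a low-copy system, although the catalogue lists copy number as unknown. Selection is by ampicillin via a β-lactamase gene driven by its native bla promoter and followed by the lambda t0 terminator. The plasmid is maintained in E. coli DH5alpha.

The name suggests a nitric oxide sensor, and the associated publication concerns an ingestible capsule for detecting labile inflammatory biomarkers in situ. However, the record does not define "MS" or state the sensing promoter, the regulator or the output gene. The only complete regulatory coding sequence in the automated feature table is E. coli oxyR, followed by an rrnB T1 terminator. OxyR is annotated as a hydrogen peroxide-responsive transcriptional activator, not a nitric oxide regulator, so its role in this circuit cannot be determined from the fields given.

A stretch of roughly 2 kb between the AmpR promoter and the next annotated element carries no annotations, and it may contain the main circuit components. Just downstream of it lie short fragments matching an LVA-type ssrA degradation tag and a GFP-family protein (annotated as ecliptic pHluorin), then a second rrnB T1 terminator. A small sspB-like fragment spans the origin of numbering. These partial matches may be remnants or short similarities rather than functional parts, so the table is an incomplete account of the payload.
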