Addgene plasmid #199783: NO MS-Sensor (35)
Purpose: Synthetic gene circuit
Depositing lab: Timothy Lu. Depositing organization: Massachusetts Institute of Technology. Publication: Sub-1.4 cm(3) capsule for detecting labile inflammatory biomarkers in situ. Inda-Webb ME, Jimenez M, Liu Q, Phan NV, Ahn J, Steiger C, Wentworth A, Riaz A, Zirtiloglu T, Wong K, Ishida K, Fabian N, Jenkins J, Kuosmanen J, Madani W, McNally R, Lai Y, Hayward A, Mimee M, Nadeau P, Chandrakasan AP, Traverso G, Yazicigil RT, Lu TK. Nature. 2023 Aug;620(7973):386-392. doi: 10.1038/s41586-023-06369-x. Epub 2023 Jul 26. PubMed 37495692.
Backbone
  Vector backbone: pZS2
  Vector type: Synthetic Biology
Growth in bacteria
  Bacterial resistance: Ampicillin, 100 μg/mL
  Growth temperature: 37°C
  Growth strain: DH5alpha
  Copy number: Unknown
Gene/Insert
  Gene/Insert name: NO MS-Sensor
  Species: Synthetic
  Cloning method: Gibson Cloning
Terms and licenses: Academic/Nonprofit Terms; Industry Terms: Not Available to Industry
Depositor comments: Please visit https://doi.org/10.1101/2022.02.16.480562 for bioRxiv preprint.
How to cite: NO MS-Sensor (35) was a gift from Timothy Lu (Addgene plasmid # 199783 ; http://n2t.net/addgene:199783 ; RRID:Addgene_199783)
